>Addgene plasmid #101715 | px459 VQR | depositor full sequence | sequence record 196971 | px459 VQR sequence 9174 bps
GAGGGCCTATTTCCCATGATTCCTTCATATTTGCATATACGATACAAGGCTGTTAGAGAGATAATTGGAA
TTAATTTGACTGTAAACACAAAGATATTAGTACAAAATACGTGACGTAGAAAGTAATAATTTCTTGGGTA
GTTTGCAGTTTTAAAATTATGTTTTAAAATGGACTATCATATGCTTACCGTAACTTGAAAGTATTTCGAT
TTCTTGGCTTTATATATCTTGTGGAAAGGACGAAACACCGGGTCTTCGAGAAGACCTGTTTTAGAGCTAG
AAATAGCAAGTTAAAATAAGGCTAGTCCGTTATCAACTTGAAAAAGTGGCACCGAGTCGGTGCTTTTTTG
TTTTAGAGCTAGAAATAGCAAGTTAAAATAAGGCTAGTCCGTTTTTAGCGCGTGCGCCAATTCTGCAGAC
AAATGGCTCTAGAGGTACCCGTTACATAACTTACGGTAAATGGCCCGCCTGGCTGACCGCCCAACGACCC
CCGCCCATTGACGTCAATAGTAACGCCAATAGGGACTTTCCATTGACGTCAATGGGTGGAGTATTTACGG
TAAACTGCCCACTTGGCAGTACATCAAGTGTATCATATGCCAAGTACGCCCCCTATTGACGTCAATGACG
GTAAATGGCCCGCCTGGCATTGTGCCCAGTACATGACCTTATGGGACTTTCCTACTTGGCAGTACATCTA
CGTATTAGTCATCGCTATTACCATGGTCGAGGTGAGCCCCACGTTCTGCTTCACTCTCCCCATCTCCCCC
CCCTCCCCACCCCCAATTTTGTATTTATTTATTTTTTAATTATTTTGTGCAGCGATGGGGGCGGGGGGGG
GGGGGGGGCGCGCGCCAGGCGGGGCGGGGCGGGGCGAGGGGCGGGGCGGGGCGAGGCGGAGAGGTGCGGC
GGCAGCCAATCAGAGCGGCGCGCTCCGAAAGTTTCCTTTTATGGCGAGGCGGCGGCGGCGGCGGCCCTAT
AAAAAGCGAAGCGCGCGGCGGGCGGGAGTCGCTGCGCGCTGCCTTCGCCCCGTGCCCCGCTCCGCCGCCG
CCTCGCGCCGCCCGCCCCGGCTCTGACTGACCGCGTTACTCCCACAGGTGAGCGGGCGGGACGGCCCTTC
TCCTCCGGGCTGTAATTAGCTGAGCAAGAGGTAAGGGTTTAAGGGATGGTTGGTTGGTGGGGTATTAATG
TTTAATTACCTGGAGCACCTGCCTGAAATCACTTTTTTTCAGGTTGGACCGGTGCCACCATGGACTATAA
GGACCACGACGGAGACTACAAGGATCATGATATTGATTACAAAGACGATGACGATAAGATGGCCCCAAAG
AAGAAGCGGAAGGTCGGTATCCACGGAGTCCCAGCAGCCGACAAGAAGTACAGCATCGGCCTGGACATCG
GCACCAACTCTGTGGGCTGGGCCGTGATCACCGACGAGTACAAGGTGCCCAGCAAGAAATTCAAGGTGCT
GGGCAACACCGACCGGCACAGCATCAAGAAGAACCTGATCGGAGCCCTGCTGTTCGACAGCGGCGAAACA
GCCGAGGCCACCCGGCTGAAGAGAACCGCCAGAAGAAGATACACCAGACGGAAGAACCGGATCTGCTATC
TGCAAGAGATCTTCAGCAACGAGATGGCCAAGGTGGACGACAGCTTCTTCCACAGACTGGAAGAGTCCTT
CCTGGTGGAAGAGGATAAGAAGCACGAGCGGCACCCCATCTTCGGCAACATCGTGGACGAGGTGGCCTAC
CACGAGAAGTACCCCACCATCTACCACCTGAGAAAGAAACTGGTGGACAGCACCGACAAGGCCGACCTGC
GGCTGATCTATCTGGCCCTGGCCCACATGATCAAGTTCCGGGGCCACTTCCTGATCGAGGGCGACCTGAA
CCCCGACAACAGCGACGTGGACAAGCTGTTCATCCAGCTGGTGCAGACCTACAACCAGCTGTTCGAGGAA
AACCCCATCAACGCCAGCGGCGTGGACGCCAAGGCCATCCTGTCTGCCAGACTGAGCAAGAGCAGACGGC
TGGAAAATCTGATCGCCCAGCTGCCCGGCGAGAAGAAGAATGGCCTGTTCGGAAACCTGATTGCCCTGAG
CCTGGGCCTGACCCCCAACTTCAAGAGCAACTTCGACCTGGCCGAGGATGCCAAACTGCAGCTGAGCAAG
GACACCTACGACGACGACCTGGACAACCTGCTGGCCCAGATCGGCGACCAGTACGCCGACCTGTTTCTGG
CCGCCAAGAACCTGTCCGACGCCATCCTGCTGAGCGACATCCTGAGAGTGAACACCGAGATCACCAAGGC
CCCCCTGAGCGCCTCTATGATCAAGAGATACGACGAGCACCACCAGGACCTGACCCTGCTGAAAGCTCTC
GTGCGGCAGCAGCTGCCTGAGAAGTACAAAGAGATTTTCTTCGACCAGAGCAAGAACGGCTACGCCGGCT
ACATTGACGGCGGAGCCAGCCAGGAAGAGTTCTACAAGTTCATCAAGCCCATCCTGGAAAAGATGGACGG
CACCGAGGAACTGCTCGTGAAGCTGAACAGAGAGGACCTGCTGCGGAAGCAGCGGACCTTCGACAACGGC
AGCATCCCCCACCAGATCCACCTGGGAGAGCTGCACGCCATTCTGCGGCGGCAGGAAGATTTTTACCCAT
TCCTGAAGGACAACCGGGAAAAGATCGAGAAGATCCTGACCTTCCGCATCCCCTACTACGTGGGCCCTCT
GGCCAGGGGAAACAGCAGATTCGCCTGGATGACCAGAAAGAGCGAGGAAACCATCACCCCCTGGAACTTC
GAGGAAGTGGTGGACAAGGGCGCTTCCGCCCAGAGCTTCATCGAGCGGATGACCAACTTCGATAAGAACC
TGCCCAACGAGAAGGTGCTGCCCAAGCACAGCCTGCTGTACGAGTACTTCACCGTGTATAACGAGCTGAC
CAAAGTGAAATACGTGACCGAGGGAATGAGAAAGCCCGCCTTCCTGAGCGGCGAGCAGAAAAAGGCCATC
GTGGACCTGCTGTTCAAGACCAACCGGAAAGTGACCGTGAAGCAGCTGAAAGAGGACTACTTCAAGAAAA
TCGAGTGCTTCGACTCCGTGGAAATCTCCGGCGTGGAAGATCGGTTCAACGCCTCCCTGGGCACATACCA
CGATCTGCTGAAAATTATCAAGGACAAGGACTTCCTGGACAATGAGGAAAACGAGGACATTCTGGAAGAT
ATAGTGTTGACTCTTACCCTCTTTGAAGATCGGGAAATGATTGAGGAAAGACTAAAAACATACGCTCACC
TGTTCGACGATAAGGTTATGAAACAGTTAAAGAGGCGTCGCTATACGGGCTGGGGACGATTGTCGCGGAA
ACTTATCAACGGGATAAGAGACAAGCAAAGTGGTAAAACTATTCTCGATTTTCTAAAGAGCGACGGCTTC
GCCAATAGGAACTTTATGCAGCTGATCCATGATGACTCTTTAACCTTCAAAGAGGATATACAAAAGGCAC
AGGTTTCCGGACAAGGGGACTCATTGCACGAACATATTGCGAATCTTGCTGGTTCGCCAGCCATCAAAAA
GGGCATACTCCAGACAGTCAAAGTAGTGGATGAGCTAGTTAAGGTCATGGGACGTCACAAACCGGAAAAC
ATTGTAATCGAGATGGCACGCGAAAATCAAACGACTCAGAAGGGGCAAAAAAACAGTCGAGAGCGGATGA
AGAGAATAGAAGAGGGTATTAAAGAACTGGGCAGCCAGATCTTAAAGGAGCATCCTGTGGAAAATACCCA
ATTGCAGAACGAGAAACTTTACCTCTATTACCTACAAAATGGAAGGGACATGTATGTTGATCAGGAACTG
GACATAAACCGTTTATCTGATTACGACGTCGATCACATTGTACCCCAATCCTTTTTGAAGGACGATTCAA
TCGACAATAAAGTGCTTACACGCTCGGATAAGAACCGAGGGAAAAGTGACAATGTTCCAAGCGAGGAAGT
CGTAAAGAAAATGAAGAACTATTGGCGGCAGCTCCTAAATGCGAAACTGATAACGCAAAGAAAGTTCGAT
AACTTAACTAAAGCTGAGAGGGGTGGCTTGTCTGAACTTGACAAGGCCGGATTTATTAAACGTCAGCTCG
TGGAAACCCGCCAAATCACAAAGCATGTTGCACAGATACTAGATTCCCGAATGAATACGAAATACGACGA
GAACGATAAGCTGATTCGGGAAGTCAAAGTAATCACTTTAAAGTCAAAATTGGTGTCGGACTTCAGAAAG
GATTTTCAATTCTATAAAGTTAGGGAGATAAATAACTACCACCATGCGCACGACGCTTATCTTAATGCCG
TCGTAGGGACCGCACTCATTAAGAAATACCCGAAGCTAGAAAGTGAGTTTGTGTATGGTGATTACAAAGT
TTATGACGTCCGTAAGATGATCGCGAAAAGCGAACAGGAGATAGGCAAGGCTACAGCCAAATACTTCTTT
TATTCTAACATTATGAATTTCTTTAAGACGGAAATCACTCTGGCAAACGGAGAGATACGCAAACGACCTT
TAATTGAAACCAATGGGGAGACAGGTGAAATCGTATGGGATAAGGGCCGGGACTTCGCGACGGTGAGAAA
AGTTTTGTCCATGCCCCAAGTCAACATAGTAAAGAAAACTGAGGTGCAGACCGGAGGGTTTTCAAAGGAA
TCGATTCTTCCAAAAAGGAATAGTGATAAGCTCATCGCTCGTAAAAAGGACTGGGACCCGAAAAAGTACG
GTGGCTTCGTGAGCCCTACAGTTGCCTATTCTGTCCTAGTAGTGGCAAAAGTTGAGAAGGGAAAATCCAA
GAAACTGAAGTCAGTCAAAGAATTATTGGGGATAACGATTATGGAGCGCTCGTCTTTTGAAAAGAACCCC
ATCGACTTCCTTGAGGCGAAAGGTTACAAGGAAGTAAAAAAGGATCTCATAATTAAACTACCAAAGTATA
GTCTGTTTGAGTTAGAAAATGGCCGAAAACGGATGTTGGCTAGCGCCGGAGAGCTTCAAAAGGGGAACGA
ACTCGCACTACCGTCTAAATACGTGAATTTCCTGTATTTAGCGTCCCATTACGAGAAGTTGAAAGGTTCA
CCTGAAGATAACGAACAGAAGCAACTTTTTGTTGAGCAGCACAAACATTATCTCGACGAAATCATAGAGC
AAATTTCGGAATTCAGTAAGAGAGTCATCCTAGCTGATGCCAATCTGGACAAAGTATTAAGCGCATACAA
CAAGCACAGGGATAAACCCATACGTGAGCAGGCGGAAAATATTATCCATTTGTTTACTCTTACCAACCTC
GGCGCTCCAGCCGCATTCAAGTATTTTGACACAACGATAGATCGCAAACAGTACAGATCTACCAAGGAGG
TGCTAGACGCGACACTGATTCACCAATCCATCACGGGATTATATGAAACTCGGATAGATTTGTCACAGCT
TGGGGGTGACAAAAGGCCGGCGGCCACGAAAAAGGCCGGCCAGGCAAAAAAGAAAAAGGAATTCGGCAGT
GGAGAGGGCAGAGGAAGTCTGCTAACATGCGGTGACGTCGAGGAGAATCCTGGCCCAATGACCGAGTACA
AGCCCACGGTGCGCCTCGCCACCCGCGACGACGTCCCCAGGGCCGTACGCACCCTCGCCGCCGCGTTCGC
CGACTACCCCGCCACGCGCCACACCGTCGATCCGGACCGCCACATCGAGCGGGTCACCGAGCTGCAAGAA
CTCTTCCTCACGCGCGTCGGGCTCGACATCGGCAAGGTGTGGGTCGCGGACGACGGCGCCGCGGTGGCGG
TCTGGACCACGCCGGAGAGCGTCGAAGCGGGGGCGGTGTTCGCCGAGATCGGCCCGCGCATGGCCGAGTT
GAGCGGTTCCCGGCTGGCCGCGCAGCAACAGATGGAAGGCCTCCTGGCGCCGCACCGGCCCAAGGAGCCC
GCGTGGTTCCTGGCCACCGTCGGAGTCTCGCCCGACCACCAGGGCAAGGGTCTGGGCAGCGCCGTCGTGC
TCCCCGGAGTGGAGGCGGCCGAGCGCGCCGGGGTGCCCGCCTTCCTGGAGACCTCCGCGCCCCGCAACCT
CCCCTTCTACGAGCGGCTCGGCTTCACCGTCACCGCCGACGTCGAGGTGCCCGAAGGACCGCGCACCTGG
TGCATGACCCGCAAGCCCGGTGCCTGAGAATTCTAACTAGAGCTCGCTGATCAGCCTCGACTGTGCCTTC
TAGTTGCCAGCCATCTGTTGTTTGCCCCTCCCCCGTGCCTTCCTTGACCCTGGAAGGTGCCACTCCCACT
GTCCTTTCCTAATAAAATGAGGAAATTGCATCGCATTGTCTGAGTAGGTGTCATTCTATTCTGGGGGGTG
GGGTGGGGCAGGACAGCAAGGGGGAGGATTGGGAAGAGAATAGCAGGCATGCTGGGGAGCGGCCGCAGGA
ACCCCTAGTGATGGAGTTGGCCACTCCCTCTCTGCGCGCTCGCTCGCTCACTGAGGCCGGGCGACCAAAG
GTCGCCCGACGCCCGGGCTTTGCCCGGGCGGCCTCAGTGAGCGAGCGAGCGCGCAGCTGCCTGCAGGGGC
GCCTGATGCGGTATTTTCTCCTTACGCATCTGTGCGGTATTTCACACCGCATA
[95 nt withheld, positions 6634-6728]
T
[46 nt withheld, positions 6730-6775]
C
[141 nt withheld, positions 6777-6917]
CCTTTGACGTTGGAGTCCACGTTCTTT
[37 nt withheld, positions 6945-6981]
ACTCTATCTCGGGCTATTCTTTTGATTTATAAGGGATTTTGCCGATTTCGGTCTATTGGTTAAAAAATGA
GCTGATTTAACAAAAATTTAACGCGAATTTTAACAAAATATTAACGTTTACAATTTTATGGTGCACTCTC
AGTACAATCTGCTCTGATGCCGCATAGTTAAGCCAGCCCCGACACCCGCCAACACCCGCTGACGCGCCCT
GACGGGCTTGTCTGCTCCCGGCATCCGCTTACAGACAAGCTGTGACCGTCTCCGGGAGCTGCATGTGTCA
GAGGTTTTCACCGTCATCACCGAAACGCGCGAGACGAAAGGGCCTCGTGATACGCCTATTTTTATAGGTT
AATGTCATGATAATAATGGTTTCTTAGACGTCAGGTGGCACTTTTCGGGGAAATGTGCGCGGAACCCCTA
TTTGTTTATTTTTCTAAATACATTCAAATATGTATCCGCTCATGAGACAATAACCCTGATAAATGCTTCA
ATAATATTGAAAAAGGAAGAGTATGAGTATTCAACATTTCCGTGTCGCCCTTATTCCCTTTTTTGCGGCA
TTTTGCCTTCCTGTTTTTGCTCACCCAGAAACGCTGGTGAAAGTAAAAGATGCTGAAGATCAGTTGGGTG
CACGAGTGGGTTACATCGAACTGGATCTCAACAGCGGTAAGATCCTTGAGAGTTTTCGCCCCGAAGAACG
TTTTCCAATGATGAGCACTTTTAAAGTTCTGCTATGTGGCGCGGTATTATCCCGTATTGACGCCGGGCAA
GAGCAACTCGGTCGCCGCATACACTATTCTCAGAATGACTTGGTTGAGTACTCACCAGTCACAGAAAAGC
ATCTTACGGATGGCATGACAGTAAGAGAATTATGCAGTGCTGCCATAACCATGAGTGATAACACTGCGGC
CAACTTACTTCTGACAACGATCGGAGGACCGAAGGAGCTAACCGCTTTTTTGCACAACATGGGGGATCAT
GTAACTCGCCTTGATCGTTGGGAACCGGAGCTGAATGAAGCCATACCAAACGACGAGCGTGACACCACGA
TGCCTGTAGCAATGGCAACAACGTTGCGCAAACTATTAACTGGCGAACTACTTACTCTAGCTTCCCGGCA
ACAATTAATAGACTGGATGGAGGCGGATAAAGTTGCAGGACCACTTCTGCGCTCGGCCCTTCCGGCTGGC
TGGTTTATTGCTGATAAATCTGGAGCCGGTGAGCGTGGAAGCCGCGGTATCATTGCAGCACTGGGGCCAG
ATGGTAAGCCCTCCCGTATCGTAGTTATCTACACGACGGGGAGTCAGGCAACTATGGATGAACGAAATAG
ACAGATCGCTGAGATAGGTGCCTCACTGATTAAGCATTGGTAACTGTCAGACCAAGTTTACTCATATATA
CTTTAGATTGATTTAAAACTTCATTTTTAATTTAAAAGGATCTAGGTGAAGATCCTTTTTGATAATCTCA
TGACCAAAATCCCTTAACGTGAGTTTTCGTTCCACTGAGCGTCAGACCCCGTAGAAAAGATCAAAGGATC
TTCTTGAGATCCTTTTTTTCTGCGCGTAATCTGCTGCTTGCAAACAAAAAAACCACCGCTACCAGCGGTG
GTTTGTTTGCCGGATCAAGAGCTACCAACTCTTTTTCCGAAGGTAACTGGCTTCAGCAGAGCGCAGATAC
CAAATACTGTTCTTCTAGTGTAGCCGTAGTTAGGCCACCACTTCAAGAACTCTGTAGCACCGCCTACATA
CCTCGCTCTGCTAATCCTGTTACCAGTGGCTGCTGCCAGTGGCGATAAGTCGTGTCTTACCGGGTTGGAC
TCAAGACGATAGTTACCGGATAAGGCGCAGCGGTCGGGCTGAACGGGGGGTTCGTGCACACAGCCCAGCT
TGGAGCGAACGACCTACACCGAACTGAGATACCTACAGCGTGAGCTATGAGAAAGCGCCACGCTTCCCGA
AGGGAGAAAGGCGGACAGGTATCCGGTAAGCGGCAGGGTCGGAACAGGAGAGCGCACGAGGGAGCTTCCA
GGGGGAAACGCCTGGTATCTTTATAGTCCTGTCGGGTTTCGCCACCTCTGACTTGAGCGTCGATTTTTGT
GATGCTCGTCAGGGGGGCGGAGCCTATGGAAAAACGCCAGCAACGCGGCCTTTTTACGGTTCCTGGCCTT
TTGCTGGCCTTTTGCTCACATGT
Features (pLannotate 1.2.2; 18 found; start..end, strand, type, name):
      1..241     +  promoter       U6 promoter: RNA polymerase III promoter for human U6 snRNA
    268..343     +  misc_RNA       gRNA scaffold: guide RNA scaffold for the Streptococcus pyogenes CRISPR/Cas9 system
    350..393     +  misc_RNA       gRNA scaffold (fragment): guide RNA scaffold for the Streptococcus pyogenes CRISPR/Cas9 system
    440..725     +  enhancer       CMV enhancer: human cytomegalovirus immediate early enhancer; contains an 18-bp deletion relative to the standard CMV enhancer
    727..1004    +  promoter       chicken β-actin promoter: No description available
   1005..1232    +  intron         hybrid intron: hybrid between chicken β-actin (CBA) and minute virus of mice (MMV) introns (Gray et al., 2011)
   1370..2971    +  CDS            Cas9(N): N-terminal portion of Streptococcus pyogenes Cas9 (Zetsche et al., 2015)
   5471..5518    +  CDS            nucleoplasmin NLS: bipartite nuclear localization signal from nucleoplasmin
   5588..6187    +  CDS            PuroR (fragment): puromycin N-acetyltransferase; pac from Streptomyces; confers resistance to puromycin
   6221..6332    +  polyA_signal   bGH poly(A) signal: bovine growth hormone polyadenylation signal
   6437..6577    +  repeat_region  AAV2 ITR: inverted terminal repeat of adeno-associated virus serotype 2 inverted
   6582..6633    -  misc_feature   bom (fragment): basis of mobility region from pBR322
   6652..7107    +  rep_origin     f1 ori (sequence partly withheld): f1 bacteriophage origin of replication; arrow indicates direction of (+) strand synthesis
   7108..7157    -  misc_feature   bom (fragment): basis of mobility region from pBR322
   7259..7294    -  CDS            rop (fragment): Rop protein, which maintains plasmids at low copy number; rop
   7389..7493    +  promoter       AmpR promoter: bla
   7494..8354    +  CDS            AmpR: β-lactamase; bla; confers resistance to ampicillin, carbenicillin, and related antibiotics
   8525..9113    +  rep_origin     ori: high-copy-number ColE1/pMB1/pBR322/pUC origin of replication
