[The description below was written by a language model from this plasmid's Addgene catalogue record and pLannotate feature annotations shown in this document.]
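Description:
px459 VQR is a mammalian expression plasmid of about 9.2 kb, built on the px459 v2 backbone, that delivers both a single guide RNA and a PAM-altered Streptococcus pyogenes Cas9 from one vector. It is propagated in E. coli as a high-copy plasmid through a ColE1/pUC-type origin with ampicillin selection (β-lactamase under its own promoter). It also carries an f1 phage origin. A single AAV2 inverted terminal repeat and short bom and rop fragments are annotated as well. These appear to be backbone remnants rather than functional modules, since one ITR alone would not support AAV packaging.

The guide cassette consists of the human U6 RNA polymerase III promoter followed by the S. pyogenes gRNA scaffold, with a short gap between them where a targeting spacer would presumably be placed; the record does not indicate that a specific guide is present. Downstream, a CMV enhancer, chicken β-actin promoter and hybrid intron drive SpCas9 carrying the VQR substitutions (D1135V, R1335Q, T1337R), which shift PAM recognition to NGA and so open up target sites unavailable to the wild-type enzyme. According to the catalogue, the protein has an N-terminal 3xFLAG-NLS and a C-terminal NLS. The automated annotation labels only the N-terminal part of the Cas9 coding region and the nucleoplasmin NLS, so the rest of the Cas9 coding region is simply unannotated. A puromycin N-acetyltransferase sequence lies just after the NLS and ahead of the bGH polyadenylation signal, allowing puromycin enrichment of transfected cells; the linking element is not annotated. The associated publication concerns auxin-inducible degradation systems in mammalian cells, which suggests use in genome editing for that work.
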