Addgene plasmid #101715: px459 VQR
Purpose: sgRNA/Cas9 expression plasmid with Cas9 VQR mutations (NGA PAM)
Depositing lab: Andrew Holland. Publication: Applying the auxin-inducible degradation system for rapid protein depletion in mammalian cells. Lambrus BG, Moyer TC, Holland AJ. Methods Cell Biol. 2018;144:107-135. doi: 10.1016/bs.mcb.2018.03.004. Epub 2018 Apr 5. PubMed 29804665.
Backbone
  Vector backbone: px459 v2
  Total vector size (bp): 9175
  Vector type: Mammalian Expression
  Selectable markers: Puromycin
Growth in bacteria
  Bacterial resistance: Ampicillin, 100 μg/mL
  Growth temperature: 37°C
  Growth strain: DH5alpha
  Copy number: High Copy
Gene/Insert
  Gene/Insert name: SpCas9 VQR
  Species: S pyogenes
  Mutation: VQR (D1135V, R1335Q and T1337R)
  Tag / fusion protein: 3xFLAG-NLS (N terminal on insert); NLS (C terminal on insert)
Terms and licenses: Academic/Nonprofit Terms; Industry Terms: Not Available to Industry
Depositor comments: Please visit https://www.biorxiv.org/content/10.1101/182840v1 for bioRxiv preprint.
How to cite: px459 VQR was a gift from Andrew Holland (Addgene plasmid # 101715 ; http://n2t.net/addgene:101715 ; RRID:Addgene_101715)
