>Addgene plasmid #101715 | px459 VQR | addgene partial sequence | sequence record 196970 | Addgene Partial NGS Result
GGGCGGGAGTCGCTGCGCGCTGCCTTCGCCCCGTGCCCCGCTCCGCCGCCGCCTCGCGCCGCCCGCCCCG
GCTCTGACTGACCGCGTTACTCCCACAGGTGAGCGGGCGGGACGGCCCTTCTCCTCCGGGCTGTAATTAG
CTGAGCAAGAGGTAAGGGTTTAAGGGATGGTTGGTTGGTGGGGTATTAATGTTTAATTACCTGGAGCACC
TGCCTGAAATCACTTTTTTTCAGGTTGGACCGGTGCCACCATGGACTATAAGGACCACGACGGAGACTAC
AAGGATCATGATATTGATTACAAAGACGATGACGATAAGATGGCCCCAAAGAAGAAGCGGAAGGTCGGTA
TCCACGGAGTCCCAGCAGCCGACAAGAAGTACAGCATCGGCCTGGACATCGGCACCAACTCTGTGGGCTG
GGCCGTGATCACCGACGAGTACAAGGTGCCCAGCAAGAAATTCAAGGTGCTGGGCAACACCGACCGGCAC
AGCATCAAGAAGAACCTGATCGGAGCCCTGCTGTTCGACAGCGGCGAAACAGCCGAGGCCACCCGGCTGA
AGAGAACCGCCAGAAGAAGATACACCAGACGGAAGAACCGGATCTGCTATCTGCAAGAGATCTTCAGCAA
CGAGATGGCCAAGGTGGACGACAGCTTCTTCCACAGACTGGAAGAGTCCTTCCTGGTGGAAGAGGATAAG
AAGCACGAGCGGCACCCCATCTTCGGCAACATCGTGGACGAGGTGGCCTACCACGAGAAGTACCCCACCA
TCTACCACCTGAGAAAGAAACTGGTGGACAGCACCGACAAGGCCGACCTGCGGCTGATCTATCTGGCCCT
GGCCCACATGATCAAGTTCCGGGGCCACTTCCTGATCGAGGGCGACCTGAACCCCGACAACAGCGACGTG
GACAAGCTGTTCATCCAGCTGGTGCAGACCTACAACCAGCTGTTCGAGGAAAACCCCATCAACGCCAGCG
GCGTGGACGCCAAGGCCATCCTGTCTGCCAGACTGAGCAAGAGCAGACGGCTGGAAAATCTGATCGCCCA
GCTGCCCGGCGAGAAGAAGAATGGCCTGTTCGGAAACCTGATTGCCCTGAGCCTGGGCCTGACCCCCAAC
TTCAAGAGCAACTTCGACCTGGCCGAGGATGCCAAACTGCAGCTGAGCAAGGACACCTACGACGACGACC
TGGACAACCTGCTGGCCCAGATCGGCGACCAGTACGCCGACCTGTTTCTGGCCGCCAAGAACCTGTCCGA
CGCCATCCTGCTGAGCGACATCCTGAGAGTGAACACCGAGATCACCAAGGCCCCCCTGAGCGCCTCTATG
ATCAAGAGATACGACGAGCACCACCAGGACCTGACCCTGCTGAAAGCTCTCGTGCGGCAGCAGCTGCCTG
AGAAGTACAAAGAGATTTTCTTCGACCAGAGCAAGAACGGCTACGCCGGCTACATTGACGGCGGAGCCAG
CCAGGAAGAGTTCTACAAGTTCATCAAGCCCATCCTGGAAAAGATGGACGGCACCGAGGAACTGCTCGTG
AAGCTGAACAGAGAGGACCTGCTGCGGAAGCAGCGGACCTTCGACAACGGCAGCATCCCCCACCAGATCC
ACCTGGGAGAGCTGCACGCCATTCTGCGGCGGCAGGAAGATTTTTACCCATTCCTGAAGGACAACCGGGA
AAAGATCGAGAAGATCCTGACCTTCCGCATCCCCTACTACGTGGGCCCTCTGGCCAGGGGAAACAGCAGA
TTCGCCTGGATGACCAGAAAGAGCGAGGAAACCATCACCCCCTGGAACTTCGAGGAAGTGGTGGACAAGG
GCGCTTCCGCCCAGAGCTTCATCGAGCGGATGACCAACTTCGATAAGAACCTGCCCAACGAGAAGGTGCT
GCCCAAGCACAGCCTGCTGTACGAGTACTTCACCGTGTATAACGAGCTGACCAAAGTGAAATACGTGACC
GAGGGAATGAGAAAGCCCGCCTTCCTGAGCGGCGAGCAGAAAAAGGCCATCGTGGACCTGCTGTTCAAGA
CCAACCGGAAAGTGACCGTGAAGCAGCTGAAAGAGGACTACTTCAAGAAAATCGAGTGCTTCGACTCCGT
GGAAATCTCCGGCGTGGAAGATCGGTTCAACGCCTCCCTGGGCACATACCACGATCTGCTGAAAATTATC
AAGGACAAGGACTTCCTGGACAATGAGGAAAACGAGGACATTCTGGAAGATATAGTGTTGACTCTTACCC
TCTTTGAAGATCGGGAAATGATTGAGGAAAGACTAAAAACATACGCTCACCTGTTCGACGATAAGGTTAT
GAAACAGTTAAAGAGGCGTCGCTATACGGGCTGGGGACGATTGTCGCGGAAACTTATCAACGGGATAAGA
GACAAGCAAAGTGGTAAAACTATTCTCGATTTTCTAAAGAGCGACGGCTTCGCCAATAGGAACTTTATGC
AGCTGATCCATGATGACTCTTTAACCTTCAAAGAGGATATACAAAAGGCACAGGTTTCCGGACAAGGGGA
CTCATTGCACGAACATATTGCGAATCTTGCTGGTTCGCCAGCCATCAAAAAGGGCATACTCCAGACAGTC
AAAGTAGTGGATGAGCTAGTTAAGGTCATGGGACGTCACAAACCGGAAAACATTGTAATCGAGATGGCAC
GCGAAAATCAAACGACTCAGAAGGGGCAAAAAAACAGTCGAGAGCGGATGAAGAGAATAGAAGAGGGTAT
TAAAGAACTGGGCAGCCAGATCTTAAAGGAGCATCCTGTGGAAAATACCCAATTGCAGAACGAGAAACTT
TACCTCTATTACCTACAAAATGGAAGGGACATGTATGTTGATCAGGAACTGGACATAAACCGTTTATCTG
ATTACGACGTCGATCACATTGTACCCCAATCCTTTTTGAAGGACGATTCAATCGACAATAAAGTGCTTAC
ACGCTCGGATAAGAACCGAGGGAAAAGTGACAATGTTCCAAGCGAGGAAGTCGTAAAGAAAATGAAGAAC
TATTGGCGGCAGCTCCTAAATGCGAAACTGATAACGCAAAGAAAGTTCGATAACTTAACTAAAGCTGAGA
GGGGTGGCTTGTCTGAACTTGACAAGGCCGGATTTATTAAACGTCAGCTCGTGGAAACCCGCCAAATCAC
AAAGCATGTTGCACAGATACTAGATTCCCGAATGAATACGAAATACGACGAGAACGATAAGCTGATTCGG
GAAGTCAAAGTAATCACTTTAAAGTCAAAATTGGTGTCGGACTTCAGAAAGGATTTTCAATTCTATAAAG
TTAGGGAGATAAATAACTACCACCATGCGCACGACGCTTATCTTAATGCCGTCGTAGGGACCGCACTCAT
TAAGAAATACCCGAAGCTAGAAAGTGAGTTTGTGTATGGTGATTACAAAGTTTATGACGTCCGTAAGATG
ATCGCGAAAAGCGAACAGGAGATAGGCAAGGCTACAGCCAAATACTTCTTTTATTCTAACATTATGAATT
TCTTTAAGACGGAAATCACTCTGGCAAACGGAGAGATACGCAAACGACCTTTAATTGAAACCAATGGGGA
GACAGGTGAAATCGTATGGGATAAGGGCCGGGACTTCGCGACGGTGAGAAAAGTTTTGTCCATGCCCCAA
GTCAACATAGTAAAGAAAACTGAGGTGCAGACCGGAGGGTTTTCAAAGGAATCGATTCTTCCAAAAAGGA
ATAGTGATAAGCTCATCGCTCGTAAAAAGGACTGGGACCCGAAAAAGTACGGTGGCTTCGTGAGCCCTAC
AGTTGCCTATTCTGTCCTAGTAGTGGCAAAAGTTGAGAAGGGAAAATCCAAGAAACTGAAGTCAGTCAAA
GAATTATTGGGGATAACGATTATGGAGCGCTCGTCTTTTGAAAAGAACCCCATCGACTTCCTTGAGGCGA
AAGGTTACAAGGAAGTAAAAAAGGATCTCATAATTAAACTACCAAAGTATAGTCTGTTTGAGTTAGAAAA
TGGCCGAAAACGGATGTTGGCTAGCGCCGGAGAGCTTCAAAAGGGGAACGAACTCGCACTACCGTCTAAA
TACGTGAATTTCCTGTATTTAGCGTCCCATTACGAGAAGTTGAAAGGTTCACCTGAAGATAACGAACAGA
AGCAACTTTTTGTTGAGCAGCACAAACATTATCTCGACGAAATCATAGAGCAAATTTCGGAATTCAGTAA
GAGAGTCATCCTAGCTGATGCCAATCTGGACAAAGTATTAAGCGCATACAACAAGCACAGGGATAAACCC
ATACGTGAGCAGGCGGAAAATATTATCCATTTGTTTACTCTTACCAACCTCGGCGCTCCAGCCGCATTCA
AGTATTTTGACACAACGATAGATCGCAAACAGTACAGATCTACCAAGGAGGTGCTAGACGCGACACTGAT
TCACCAATCCATCACGGGATTATATGAAACTCGGATAGATTTGTCACAGCTTGGGGGTGACAAAAGGCCG
GCGGCCACGAAAAAGGCCGGCCAGGCAAAAAAGAAAAAGGAATTCGGCAGTGGAGAGGGCAGAGGAAGTC
TGCTAACATGCGGTGACGTCGAGGAGAATCCTGGCCCAATGACCGAGTACAAGCCCACGGTGCGCCTCGC
CACCCGCGACGACGTCCCCAGGGCCGTACGCACCCTCGCCGCCGCGTTCGCCGACTACCCCGCCACGCGC
CACACCGTCGATCCGGACCGCCACATCGAGCGGGTCACCGAGCTGCAAGAACTCTTCCTCACGCGCGTCG
GGCTCGACATCGGCAAGGTGTGGGTCGCGGACGACGGCGCCGCGGTGGCGGTCTGGACCACGCCGGAGAG
CGTCGAAGCGGGGGCGGTGTTCGCCGAGATCGGCCCGCGCATGGCCGAGTTGAGCGGTTCCCGGCTGGCC
GCGCAGCAACAGATGGAAGGCCTCCTGGCGCCGCACCGGCCCAAGGAGCCCGCGTGGTTCCTGGCCACCG
TCGGAGTCTCGCCCGACCACCAGGGCAAGGGTCTGGGCAGCGCCGTCGTGCTCCCCGGAGTGGAGGCGGC
CGAGCGCGCCGGGGTGCCCGCCTTCCTGGAGACCTCCGCGCCCCGCAACCTCCCCTTCTACGAGCGGCTC
GGCTTCACCGTCACCGCCGACGTCGAGGTGCCCGAAGGACCGCGCACCTGGTGCATGACCCGCAAGCCCG
GTGCCTGAGAATTCTAACTAGAGCTCGCTGATCAGCCTCGACTGTGCCTTCTAGTTGCCAGCCATCTGTT
GTTTGCCCCTCCCCCGTGCCTTCCTTGACCCTGGAAGGTGCCACTCCCACTGTCCTTTCCTAATAAAATG
AGGAAATTGCATCGCATTGTCTGAGTAGGTGTCATTCTATTCTGGGGGGTGGGGTGGGGCAGGACAGCAA
GGGGGAGGATTGGGAAGAGAATAGCAGGCATGCTGGGGAGCGGCCGCAGGAACCCCTAGTGATGGAGTTG
GCCACTCCCTCTCTGCGCGCTCGCTCGCTCACTGAGGCCGGGCGACCAAAGGTCGCCCGACGCCCGGGCT
TTGCCCGGGCGGCCTCAGTGAGCGAGCGAGCGCGCAGCTGCCTGCAGGGGCGCCTGATGCGGTATTTTCT
CCTTACGCATCTGTGCGGTATTTCACACCGCATA
[95 nt withheld, positions 5635-5729]
T
[46 nt withheld, positions 5731-5776]
C
[141 nt withheld, positions 5778-5918]
CCTTTGACGTTGGAGTCCACGTTCTTT
[37 nt withheld, positions 5946-5982]
ACTCTATCTCGGGCTATTCTTTTGATTTATAAGGGATTTTGCCGATTTCGGTCTATTGGTTAAAAAATGA
GCTGATTTAACAAAAATTTAACGCGAATTTTAACAAAATATTAACGTTTACAATTTTATGGTGCACTCTC
AGTACAATCTGCTCTGATGCCGCATAGTTAAGCCAGCCCCGACACCCGCCAACACCCGCTGACGCGCCCT
GACGGGCTTGTCTGCTCCCGGCATCCGCTTACAGACAAGCTGTGACCGTCTCCGGGAGCTGCATGTGTCA
GAGGTTTTCACCGTCATCACCGAAACGCGCGAGACGAAAGGGCCTCGTGATACGCCTATTTTTATAGGTT
AATGTCATGATAATAATGGTTTCTTAGACGTCAGGTGGCACTTTTCGGGGAAATGTGCGCGGAACCCCTA
TTTGTTTATTTTTCTAAATACATTCAAATATGTATCCGCTCATGAGACAATAACCCTGATAAATGCTTCA
ATAATATTGAAAAAGGAAGAGTATGAGTATTCAACATTTCCGTGTCGCCCTTATTCCCTTTTTTGCGGCA
TTTTGCCTTCCTGTTTTTGCTCACCCAGAAACGCTGGTGAAAGTAAAAGATGCTGAAGATCAGTTGGGTG
CACGAGTGGGTTACATCGAACTGGATCTCAACAGCGGTAAGATCCTTGAGAGTTTTCGCCCCGAAGAACG
TTTTCCAATGATGAGCACTTTTAAAGTTCTGCTATGTGGCGCGGTATTATCCCGTATTGACGCCGGGCAA
GAGCAACTCGGTCGCCGCATACACTATTCTCAGAATGACTTGGTTGAGTACTCACCAGTCACAGAAAAGC
ATCTTACGGATGGCATGACAGTAAGAGAATTATGCAGTGCTGCCATAACCATGAGTGATAACACTGCGGC
CAACTTACTTCTGACAACGATCGGAGGACCGAAGGAGCTAACCGCTTTTTTGCACAACATGGGGGATCAT
GTAACTCGCCTTGATCGTTGGGAACCGGAGCTGAATGAAGCCATACCAAACGACGAGCGTGACACCACGA
TGCCTGTAGCAATGGCAACAACGTTGCGCAAACTATTAACTGGCGAACTACTTACTCTAGCTTCCCGGCA
ACAATTAATAGACTGGATGGAGGCGGATAAAGTTGCAGGACCACTTCTGCGCTCGGCCCTTCCGGCTGGC
TGGTTTATTGCTGATAAATCTGGAGCCGGTGAGCGTGGAAGCCGCGGTATCATTGCAGCACTGGGGCCAG
ATGGTAAGCCCTCCCGTATCGTAGTTATCTACACGACGGGGAGTCAGGCAACTATGGATGAACGAAATAG
ACAGATCGCTGAGATAGGTGCCTCACTGATTAAGCATTGGTAACTGTCAGACCAAGTTTACTCATATATA
CTTTAGATTGATTTAAAACTTCATTTTTAATTTAAAAGGATCTAGGTGAAGATCCTTTTTGATAATCTCA
TGACCAAAATCCCTTAACGTGAGTTTTCGTTCCACTGAGCGTCAGACCCCGTAGAAAAGATCAAAGGATC
TTCTTGAGATCCTTTTTTTCTGCGCGTAATCTGCTGCTTGCAAACAAAAAAACCACCGCTACCAGCGGTG
GTTTGTTTGCCGGATCAAGAGCTACCAACTCTTTTTCCGAAGGTAACTGGCTTCAGCAGAGCGCAGATAC
CAAATACTGTTCTTCTAGTGTAGCCGTAGTTAGGCCACCACTTCAAGAACTCTGTAGCACCGCCTACATA
CCTCGCTCTGCTAATCCTGTTACCAGTGGCTGCTGCCAGTGGCGATAAGTCGTGTCTTACCGGGTTGGAC
TCAAGACGATAGTTACCGGATAAGGCGCAGCGGTCGGGCTGAACGGGGGGTTCGTGCACACAGCCCAGCT
TGGAGCGAACGACCTACACCGAACTGAGATACCTACAGCGTGAGCTATGAGAAAGCGCCACGCTTCCCGA
AGGGAGAAAGGCGGACAGGTATCCGGTAAGCGGCAGGGTCGGAACAGGAGAGCGCACGAGGGAGCTTCCA
GGGGGAAACGCCTGGTATCTTTATAGTCCTGTCGGGTTTCGCCACCTCTGACTTGAGCGTCGATTTTTGT
GATGCTCGTCAGGGGGGCGGAGCCTATGGAAAAACGCCAGCAACGCGGCCTTTTTACGGTTCCTGGCCTT
TTGCTGGCCTTTTGCTCACATGTGAGGGCCTATTTCCCATGATTCCTTCATATTTGCATATACGATACAA
GGCTGTTAGAGAGATAATTGGAATTAATTTGACTGTAAACACAAAGATATTAGTACAAAATACGTGACGT
AGAAAGTAATAATTTCTTGGGTAGTTTGCAGTTTTAAAATTATGTTTTAAAATGGACTATCATATGCTTA
CCGTAACTTGAAAGTATTTCGATTTCTTGGCTTTATATATCTTGTGGAAAGGACGAAACACCGGGTCTTC
GAGAAGACCTGTTTTAGAGCTAGAAATAGCAAGTTAAAATAAGGCTAGTCCGTTATCAACTTGAAAAAGT
GGCACCGAGTCGGTGCTTTTTTGTTTTAGAGCTAGAAATAGCAAGTTAAAATAAGGCTAGTCCGTTTTTA
GCGCGTGCGCCAATTCTGCAGACAAATGGCTCTAGAGGTACCCGTTACATAACTTACGGTAAATGGCCCG
CCTGGCTGACCGCCCAACGACCCCCGCCCATTGACGTCAATAGTAACGCCAATAGGGACTTTCCATTGAC
GTCAATGGGTGGAGTATTTACGGTAAACTGCCCACTTGGCAGTACATCAAGTGTATCATATGCCAAGTAC
GCCCCCTATTGACGTCAATGACGGTAAATGGCCCGCCTGGCATTGTGCCCAGTACATGACCTTATGGGAC
TTTCCTACTTGGCAGTACATCTACGTATTAGTCATCGCTATTACCATGGTCGAGGTGAGCCCCACGTTCT
GCTTCACTCTCCCCATCTCCCCCCCCTCCCCACCCCCAATTTTGTATTTATTTATTTTTTAATTATTTTG
TGCAGCGATGGGGGCGGGGGGGGGGG
